Addgene plasmid #218767: pEVOL-tac-EcTyrRS-pAAFRS-9-lpp-tRNA_CUA^EcTyr
Purpose: encodes EcTyrRS-pAAFRS-9 and EcTyr-tRNA-TAG
Depositing lab: Abhishek Chatterjee. Depositing organization: Boston College. Publication: Native Aminoacyl-tRNA Synthetase/tRNA Pair Drives Highly Efficient Noncanonical Amino Acid Incorporation in Escherichia coli. Ficaretta ED, Singha Roy SJ, Voss L, Chatterjee A. ACS Chem Biol. 2024 Jun 24. doi: 10.1021/acschembio.4c00221. PubMed 38913984.
Backbone
  Vector backbone: pEVOL-tac
  Backbone size w/o insert (bp): 4091
  Vector type: Bacterial Expression
Growth in bacteria
  Bacterial resistance: Chloramphenicol, 25 μg/mL
  Growth temperature: 37°C
  Growth strain: ATMY5
  Growth instructions: This plasmid can be grown in either ATMY1, ATMY5, or ATMY-C321 strains (Addgene #218770, 218773, or 218774)
  Copy number: Low Copy
Gene/Insert
  Gene/Insert name: EcTyrRS-pAAFRS-9
  Species: E. coli
  Insert size (bp): 1272
  Mutation: Y37G, L71V, D182C, F183Y, L186C, D265R
  Promoter: tacI
  Cloning method: Restriction Enzyme; 5′ cloning site unknown (unknown if destroyed)
Terms and licenses: Academic/Nonprofit Terms; Industry Terms: Not Available to Industry
Depositor comments: EcY-tRNA-TAG After the plasmids are propagated, they need to be gel purified by agarose gel because the ATM strains contain a plasmid in their genome.
How to cite: pEVOL-tac-EcTyrRS-pAAFRS-9-lpp-tRNA_CUA^EcTyr was a gift from Abhishek Chatterjee (Addgene plasmid # 218767 ; http://n2t.net/addgene:218767 ; RRID:Addgene_218767)
