[The description below was written by a language model from this plasmid's Addgene catalogue record and pLannotate feature annotations shown in this document.]
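Description:
pEVOL-tac-EcTyrRS-pAAFRS-9-lpp-tRNA_CUA^EcTyr is a low-copy bacterial expression plasmid of about 5.4 kb, built on the pEVOL-tac backbone, for genetic code expansion in Escherichia coli. It replicates from a p15A origin, which is compatible with ColE1-type plasmids and so allows co-maintenance with a separate reporter or target-protein plasmid. Selection is by chloramphenicol, through a cat gene driven by its own promoter. The annotation also picks up short remnants of IS1, an RSF origin, and the tetracycline resistance gene and promoter. These appear to be backbone leftovers rather than functional parts.

The payload is an engineered aminoacyl-tRNA synthetase/suppressor tRNA pair derived from the host's own tyrosyl system. The 1,272 bp tyrS coding sequence carries six substitutions (Y37G, L71V, D182C, F183Y, L186C, D265R) that define the pAAFRS-9 variant. It is transcribed from a tac promoter with an adjacent lac operator, and a plasmid-borne lacI gene provides repression, so expression is inducible with IPTG. An rrnB-derived region, including the 5S rRNA segment and the T1 terminator, lies downstream. The partner is an E. coli tyrosyl amber-suppressor tRNA with a CUA anticodon, annotated as a supF-like fragment. By the construct name it is expressed from an lpp promoter, although that promoter is not annotated in the feature table.

Together the two components decode TAG codons to incorporate a noncanonical amino acid into proteins. The record does not spell out the substrate, though the variant name suggests a para-substituted phenylalanine analogue. Because the pair is native to E. coli, the plasmid is intended for the specialised ATMY strains named in the record. Those strains carry another plasmid, so the depositor notes that gel purification is needed after propagation.
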