Features (pLannotate 1.2.2; 16 found; start..end, strand, type, name):
     48..133     +  tRNA           supF (fragment): E. coli amber-suppressor tyrosine tRNA
    290..949     -  CDS            CmR: chloramphenicol acetyltransferase; cat; confers resistance to chloramphenicol
    950..1052    -  promoter       cat promoter: promoter of the E. coli cat gene encoding chloramphenicol acetyltransferase
   1173..1316    +  mobile_element IS1 (fragment): prokaryotic transposable element IS1
   1435..1490    -  rep_origin     RSF ori (fragment): Plasmids containing the RSF 1030 origin of replication can be propagated in E. coli cells that contain additional plasmids with compatible origins.
   1578..2123    -  rep_origin     p15A ori: Plasmids containing the medium-copy-number p15A origin of replication can be propagated in E. coli cells that contain a second plasmid with the ColE1 origin.
   2235..2259    +  promoter       tet promoter (fragment): E. coli promoter for tetracycline efflux protein gene
   2327..2391    -  CDS            TcR (fragment): tetracycline efflux protein; tet; confers resistance to tetracycline
   2406..2427    -  protein_bind   CAP binding site: CAP binding activates transcription in the presence of cAMP. E. coli catabolite activator protein
   2440..3522    -  CDS            lacI: lac repressor; lacI; The lac repressor binds to the lac operator to inhibit transcription in E. coli. This inhibition can be relieved by adding lactose or isopropyl-β-D-thiogalactopyranoside (IPTG).
   3523..3600    -  promoter       lacI promoter: lacI
   3648..3676    +  promoter       tac promoter: strong E. coli promoter; hybrid between the trp and lac UV5 promoters
   3684..3700    +  protein_bind   lac operator: The lac repressor binds to the lac operator to inhibit transcription in E. coli. This inhibition can be relieved by adding lactose or isopropyl-β-D-thiogalactopyranoside (IPTG). lac repressor encoded by lacI
   3724..4995    +  CDS            tyrS: SYY_ECOLI - Experimental evidence at protein level: Swiss-Prot protein existence level 1. Catalyzes the attachment of L-tyrosine to tRNA(Tyr) in a two- step reaction: tyrosine is first activated by ATP to form Tyr-AMP and then transferred to the acceptor end of tRNA(Tyr) (PubMed:4292198, PubMed:4579631). Can also mischarge tRNA(Tyr) with D-tyrosine, leading to the formation of D-tyrosyl-tRNA(Tyr), which can be hydrolyzed by the D-aminoacyl-tRNA deacylase (PubMed:4292198). In vitro, can also use the non-natural amino acid azatyrosine (PubMed:11006270). From Escherichia coli (strain K12).
   5110..5225    +  ncRNA          5S rRNA: Accession: RF00001 - 5S ribosomal RNA
   5229..5266    +  terminator     rrnB T1 terminator (fragment): transcription terminator T1 from the E. coli rrnB gene
>Addgene plasmid #218767 | pEVOL-tac-EcTyrRS-pAAFRS-9-lpp-tRNA_CUA^EcTyr | addgene full sequence | sequence record 436932 | Addgene NGS Result
AAAAAAATATTCTCAACATAAAAAACTTTGTGTAATACTTGTAACGCTGGTGGGGTTCCCGAGCGGCCAA
AGGGAGCAGACTCTAAATCTGCCGTCATCGACTTCGAAGGTTCGAATCCTTCCCCCACCACCAAATTCGA
AAAGCCTGCTCAACGAGCAGGCTTTTTTGCATGCTCGAGCAGCTCAGGGTCGAATTTGCTTTCGAATTTC
TGCCATTCATCCGCTTATTATCACTTATTCAGGCGTAGCAACCAGGCGTTTAAGGGCACCAATAACTGCC
TTAAAAAAATTACGCCCCGCCCTGCCACTCATCGCAGTACTGTTGTAATTCATTAAGCATTCTGCCGACA
TGGAAGCCATCACAAACGGCATGATGAACCTGAATCGCCAGCGGCATCAGCACCTTGTCGCCTTGCGTAT
AATATTTGCCCATGGTGAAAACGGGGGCGAAGAAGTTGTCCATATTGGCCACGTTTAAATCAAAACTGGT
GAAACTCACCCAGGGATTGGCTGAGACGAAAAACATATTCTCAATAAACCCTTTAGGGAAATAGGCCAGG
TTTTCACCGTAACACGCCACATCTTGCGAATATATGTGTAGAAACTGCCGGAAATCGTCGTGGTATTCAC
TCCAGAGCGATGAAAACGTTTCAGTTTGCTCATGGAAAACGGTGTAACAAGGGTGAACACTATCCCATAT
CACCAGCTCACCTTCTTTCATTGCCATACGGAATTCCGGATGAGCATTCATCAGGCGGGCAAGAATGTGA
ATAAAGGCCGGATAAAACTTGTGCTTATTTTTCTTTACGGTCTTTAAAAAGGCCGTAATATCCAGCTGAA
CGGTCTGGTTATAGGTACATTGAGCAACTGACTGAAATGCCTCAAAATGTTCTTTACGATGCCATTGGGA
TATATCAACGGTGGTATATCCAGTGATTTTTTTCTCCATTTTAGCTTCCTTAGCTCCTGAAAATCTCGAT
AACTCAAAAAATACGCCCGGTAGTGATCTTATTTCATTATGGTGAAAGTTGGAACCTCTTACGTGCCGAT
CAACGTCTCATTTTCGCCAAAAGTTGGCCCAGGGCTTCCCGGTATCAACAGGGACACCAGGATTTATTTA
TTCTGCGAAGTGATCTTCCGTCACAGGTATTTGTTCGGCGCAAAGTGCGTCGGGTGATGCTGCCAACTTA
CTGATTTAGTGTATGATGGTGTTTTTGAGGTGCTCCAGTGGCTTCTGTTTCTATCAGCTGTCCCTCCTGT
TCAGCTACTGACGGGGTGGTGCGTAACGGCAAAAGCACCGCCGGACATCAGCGCTAGCGGAGTGTATACT
GGCTTACTATGTTGGCACTGATGAGGGTGTCAGTGAAGTGCTTCATGTGGCAGGAGAAAAAAGGCTGCAC
CGGTGCGTCAGCAGAATATGTGATACAGGATATATTCCGCTTCCTCGCTCACTGACTCGCTACGCTCGGT
CGTTCGACTGCGGCGAGCGGAAATGGCTTACGAACGGGGCGGAGATTTCCTGGAAGATGCCAGGAAGATA
CTTAACAGGGAAGTGAGAGGGCCGCGGCAAAGCCGTTTTTCCATAGGCTCCGCCCCCCTGACAAGCATCA
CGAAATCTGACGCTCAAATCAGTGGTGGCGAAACCCGACAGGACTATAAAGATACCAGGCGTTTCCCCCT
GGCGGCTCCCTCGTGCGCTCTCCTGTTCCTGCCTTTCGGTTTACCGGTGTCATTCCGCTGTTATGGCCGC
GTTTGTCTCATTCCACGCCTGACACTCAGTTCCGGGTAGGCAGTTCGCTCCAAGCTGGACTGTATGCACG
AACCCCCCGTTCAGTCCGACCGCTGCGCCTTATCCGGTAACTATCGTCTTGAGTCCAACCCGGAAAGACA
TGCAAAAGCACCACTGGCAGCAGCCACTGGTAATTGATTTAGAGGAGTTAGTCTTGAAGTCATGCGCCGG
TTAAGGCTAAACTGAAAGGACAAGTTTTGGTGACTGCGCTCCTCCAAGCCAGTTACCTCGGTTCAAAGAG
TTGGTAGCTCAGAGAACCTTCGAAAAACCGCCCTGCAAGGCGGTTTTTTCGTTTTCAGAGCAAGAGATTA
CGCGCAGACCAAAACGATCTCAAGAAGATCATCTTATTAATCAGATAAAATATTTCTAGATTTCAGTGCA
ATTTATCTCTTCAAATGTAGCACCTGAAGTCAGCCCCATACGATATAAGTTGTAATTCTCATGTTTGACA
GCTTATCATCGATAAGCTTGCAATTTATCTCTTCAAATGTAGCACCTGAAGTCAGCCCCATACGATATAA
GTTGTAATTCTCATGTTAGTCATGCCCCGCGCCCACCGGAAGGAGCTGACTGGGTTGAAGGCTCTCAAGG
GCATCGGTCGAGATCCCGGTGCCTAATGAGTGAGCTAACTTACATTAATTGCGTTGCGCTCACTGCCCGC
TTTCCAGTCGGGAAACCTGTCGTGCCAGCTGCATTAATGAATCGGCCAACGCGCGGGGAGAGGCGGTTTG
CGTATTGGGCGCCAGGGTGGTTTTTCTTTTCACCAGTGAGACGGGCAACAGCTGATTGCCCTTCACCGCC
TGGCCCTGAGAGAGTTGCAGCAAGCGGTCCACGCTGGTTTGCCCCAGCAGGCGAAAATCCTGTTTGATGG
TGGTTAACGGCGGGATATAACATGAGCTGTCTTCGGTATCGTCGTATCCCACTACCGAGATGTCCGCACC
AACGCGCAGCCCGGACTCGGTAATGGCGCGCATTGCGCCCAGCGCCATCTGATCGTTGGCAACCAGCATC
GCAGTGGGAACGATGCCCTCATTCAGCATTTGCATGGTTTGTTGAAAACCGGACATGGCACTCCAGTCGC
CTTCCCGTTCCGCTATCGGCTGAATTTGATTGCGAGTGAGATATTTATGCCAGCCAGCCAGACGCAGACG
CGCCGAGACAGAACTTAATGGGCCCGCTAACAGCGCGATTTGCTGGTGACCCAATGCGACCAGATGCTCC
ACGCCCAGTCGCGTACCGTCTTCATGGGAGAAAATAATACTGTTGATGGGTGTCTGGTCAGAGACATCAA
GAAATAACGCCGGAACATTAGTGCAGGCAGCTTCCACAGCAATGGCATCCTGGTCATCCAGCGGATAGTT
AATGATCAGCCCACTGACGCGTTGCGCGAGAAGATTGTGCACCGCCGCTTTACAGGCTTCGACGCCGCTT
CGTTCTACCATCGACACCACCACGCTGGCACCCAGTTGATCGGCGCGAGATTTAATCGCCGCGACAATTT
GCGACGGCGCGTGCAGGGCCAGACTGGAGGTGGCAACGCCAATCAGCAACGACTGTTTGCCCGCCAGTTG
TTGTGCCACGCGGTTGGGAATGTAATTCAGCTCCGCCATCGCCGCTTCCACTTTTTCCCGCGTTTTCGCA
GAAACGTGGCTGGCCTGGTTCACCACGCGGGAAACGGTCTGATAAGAGACACCGGCATACTCTGCGACAT
CGTATAACGTTACTGGTTTCACATTCACCACCCTGAATTGACTCTCTTCCGGGCGCTATCATGCCATACC
GCGAAAGGTTTTGCGCCATTCGATGGTGTCCGGGATCTCGACGCTCTCCCTTATGCGACTCCTGCATTAG
GGAGCTGTTGACAATTAATCATCGGCTCGTATAATGTGTGGAATTGTGAGCGGATAACAATTTCACAAAG
GAGGTGCGGCCGCATGGCAAGCAGTAACTTGATTAAACAATTGCAAGAGCGGGGGCTGGTAGCCCAGGTG
ACGGACGAGGAAGCGTTAGCAGAGCGACTGGCGCAAGGCCCGATCGCGCTCGGGTGCGGCTTCGATCCTA
CCGCTGACAGCTTGCATTTGGGGCATCTTGTTCCATTGTTATGCCTGAAACGCTTCCAGCAGGCGGGCCA
CAAGCCGGTTGCGGTTGTAGGCGGCGCGACGGGTCTGATTGGCGACCCGAGCTTCAAAGCTGCCGAGCGT
AAGCTGAACACCGAAGAAACTGTTCAGGAGTGGGTGGACAAAATCCGTAAGCAGGTTGCCCCGTTCCTCG
ATTTCGACTGTGGAGAAAACTCTGCTATCGCGGCGAACAACTATGACTGGTTCGGCAATATGAATGTGCT
GACCTTCCTGCGCGATATTGGCAAACACTTCTCCGTTAACCAGATGATCAACAAAGAAGCGGTTAAGCAG
CGTCTCAACCGTGAAGATCAGGGGATTTCGTTCACTGAGTTTTCCTACAACCTGTTGCAGGGTTATTGTT
ATGCCTGTTGTAACAAACAGTACGGTGTGGTGCTGCAAATTGGTGGTTCTGACCAGTGGGGTAACATCAC
TTCTGGTATCGACCTGACCCGTCGTCTGCATCAGAATCAGGTGTTTGGCCTGACCGTTCCGCTGATCACT
AAAGCAGATGGCACCAAATTTGGTAAAACTGAAGGCGGCGCAGTCTGGTTAGATCCGAAGAAAACCAGCC
CGTACAAATTCTACCAGTTCTGGATCAACACTGCGGATGCCGACGTTTACCGCTTCCTGAAGTTCTTCAC
CTTTATGAGCATTGAAGAGATCAACGCCCTGGAAGAAGAAGATAAAAACAGCGGTAAAGCACCGCGCGCC
CAGTATGTACTGGCGGAGCAGGTGACTCGTCTGGTTCACGGTGAAGAAGGTTTACAGGCGGCAAAACGTA
TTACCGAATGCCTGTTCAGCGGTTCTTTGAGTGCGCTGAGTGAAGCGGACTTCGAACAGCTGGCGCAGGA
CGGCGTACCGATGGTTGAGATGGAAAAGGGCGCAGACCTGATGCAGGCACTGGTCGATTCTGAACTGCAA
CCTTCCCGTGGTCAGGCACGTAAAACTATCGCCTCCAATGCCATCACCATTAACGGTGAAAAACAGTCCG
ATCCTGAATACTTCTTTAAAGAAGAAGATCGTCTGTTTGGTCGTTTTACCTTACTGCGTCGCGGTAAAAA
GAATTACTGTCTGATTTGCTGGAAATAAGCGGCCGCGTTTAAACGGTCTCCAGCTTGGCTGTTTTGGCGG
ATGAGAGAAGATTTTCAGCCTGATACAGATTAAATCAGAACGCAGAAGCGGTCTGATAAAACAGAATTTG
CCTGGCGGCAGTAGCGCGGTGGTCCCACCTGACCCCATGCCGAACTCAGAAGTGAAACGCCGTAGCGCCG
ATGGTAGTGTGGGGTCTCCCCATGCGAGAGTAGGGAACTGCCAGGCATCAAATAAAACGAAAGGCTCAGT
CGAAAGACTGGGCCTTGTTTGTGAGCTCCCGGTCATCAATCATCCCCATAATCCTTGTTAGCCTGCAGCG
CCGCTTCTTTGAGCGAACGATCAAAAATAAGTGGCGCCCCATC
