>Addgene plasmid #218767 | pEVOL-tac-EcTyrRS-pAAFRS-9-lpp-tRNA_CUA^EcTyr | depositor partial sequence | sequence record 426652 | EcTyrRS-pAAFRS-9
ATGGCAAGCAGTAACTTGATTAAACAATTGCAAGAGCGGGGGCTGGTAGCCCAGGTGACGGACGAGGAAG
CGTTAGCAGAGCGACTGGCGCAAGGCCCGATCGCGCTCGGGTGCGGCTTCGATCCTACCGCTGACAGCTT
GCATTTGGGGCATCTTGTTCCATTGTTATGCCTGAAACGCTTCCAGCAGGCGGGCCACAAGCCGGTTGCG
GTTGTAGGCGGCGCGACGGGTCTGATTGGCGACCCGAGCTTCAAAGCTGCCGAGCGTAAGCTGAACACCG
AAGAAACTGTTCAGGAGTGGGTGGACAAAATCCGTAAGCAGGTTGCCCCGTTCCTCGATTTCGACTGTGG
AGAAAACTCTGCTATCGCGGCGAACAACTATGACTGGTTCGGCAATATGAATGTGCTGACCTTCCTGCGC
GATATTGGCAAACACTTCTCCGTTAACCAGATGATCAACAAAGAAGCGGTTAAGCAGCGTCTCAACCGTG
AAGATCAGGGGATTTCGTTCACTGAGTTTTCCTACAACCTGTTGCAGGGTTATTGTTATGCCTGTTGTAA
CAAACAGTACGGTGTGGTGCTGCAAATTGGTGGTTCTGACCAGTGGGGTAACATCACTTCTGGTATCGAC
CTGACCCGTCGTCTGCATCAGAATCAGGTGTTTGGCCTGACCGTTCCGCTGATCACTAAAGCAGATGGCA
CCAAATTTGGTAAAACTGAAGGCGGCGCAGTCTGGTTAGATCCGAAGAAAACCAGCCCGTACAAATTCTA
CCAGTTCTGGATCAACACTGCGGATGCCGACGTTTACCGCTTCCTGAAGTTCTTCACCTTTATGAGCATT
GAAGAGATCAACGCCCTGGAAGAAGAAGATAAAAACAGCGGTAAAGCACCGCGCGCCCAGTATGTACTGG
CGGAGCAGGTGACTCGTCTGGTTCACGGTGAAGAAGGTTTACAGGCGGCAAAACGTATTACCGAATGCCT
GTTCAGCGGTTCTTTGAGTGCGCTGAGTGAAGCGGACTTCGAACAGCTGGCGCAGGACGGCGTACCGATG
GTTGAGATGGAAAAGGGCGCAGACCTGATGCAGGCACTGGTCGATTCTGAACTGCAACCTTCCCGTGGTC
AGGCACGTAAAACTATCGCCTCCAATGCCATCACCATTAACGGTGAAAAACAGTCCGATCCTGAATACTT
CTTTAAAGAAGAAGATCGTCTGTTTGGTCGTTTTACCTTACTGCGTCGCGGTAAAAAGAATTACTGTCTG
ATTTGCTGGAAA
