>Addgene plasmid #218767 | pEVOL-tac-EcTyrRS-pAAFRS-9-lpp-tRNA_CUA^EcTyr | depositor partial sequence | sequence record 426653 | EcY-tRNA-TAG
GGTGGGGTTCCCGAGCGGCCAAAGGGAGCAGACTCTAAATCTGCCGTCATCGACTTCGAAGGTTCGAATC
CTTCCCCCACCACCA
